>Addgene plasmid #81611 | pDONR223_GATA3_p.S140F | addgene full sequence | sequence record 167348 | Addgene NGS Result
GGCAGTTCCCTACTCTCGCGTTAACGCTAGCATGGATGTTTTCCCAGTCACGACGTTGTAAAACGACGGC
CAGTCTTAAGCTCGGGCCCCAAATAATGATTTTATTTTGACTGATAGTGACCTGTTCGTTGCAACAAATT
GATGAGCAATGCTTTTTTATAATGCCAACTTTGTACAAAAAAGTTGGCACCATGGAGGCGACGGCGGACC
AGCCGCGCTGGGTGAGCCACCACCACCCCGCCGTGCTCAACGGGCAGCACCCGGACACGCACCACCCGGG
CCTCAGCCACTCCTACATGGACGCGGCGCAGTACCCGCTGCCGGAGGAGGTGGATGTGCTTTTTAACATC
GACGGTCAAGGCAACCACGTCCCGCCCTACTACGGAAACTCGGTCAGGGCCACGGTGCAGAGGTACCCTC
CGACCCACCACGGGAGCCAGGTGTGCCGCCCGCCTCTGCTTCATGGATCCCTACCCTGGCTGGACGGCGG
CAAAGCCCTGGGCAGCCACCACACCGCCTCCCCCTGGAATCTCAGCCCCTTCTCCAAGACGTCCATCCAC
CACGGCTCCCCGGGGCCCCTCTCCGTCTACCCCCCGGCCTCGTCCTCCTTCTTGTCGGGGGGCCACGCCA
GCCCGCACCTCTTCACCTTCCCGCCCACCCCGCCGAAGGACGTCTCCCCGGACCCATCGCTGTCCACCCC
AGGCTCGGCCGGCTCGGCCCGGCAGGACGAGAAAGAGTGCCTCAAGTACCAGGTGCCCCTGCCCGACAGC
ATGAAGCTGGAGTCGTCCCACTCCCGTGGCAGCATGACCGCCCTGGGTGGAGCCTCCTCGTCGACCCACC
ACCCCATCACCACCTACCCGCCCTACGTGCCCGAGTACAGCTCCGGACTCTTCCCCCCCAGCAGCCTGCT
GGGCGGCTCCCCCACCGGCTTCGGATGCAAGTCCAGGCCCAAGGCCCGGTCCAGCACAGAAGGCAGGGAG
TGTGTGAACTGTGGGGCAACCTCGACCCCACTGTGGCGGCGAGATGGCACGGGACACTACCTGTGCAACG
CCTGCGGGCTCTATCACAAAATGAACGGACAGAACCGGCCCCTCATTAAGCCCAAGCGAAGGCTGTCTGC
AGCCAGGAGAGCAGGGACGTCCTGTGCGAACTGTCAGACCACCACAACCACACTCTGGAGGAGGAATGCC
AATGGGGACCCTGTCTGCAATGCCTGTGGGCTCTACTACAAGCTTCACAATATTAACAGACCCCTGACTA
TGAAGAAGGAAGGCATCCAGACCAGAAACCGAAAAATGTCTAGCAAATCCAAAAAGTGCAAAAAAGTGCA
TGACTCACTGGAGGACTTCCCCAAGAACAGCTCGTTTAACCCGGCCGCCCTCTCCAGACACATGTCCTCC
CTGAGCCACATCTCGCCCTTCAGCCACTCCAGCCACATGCTGACCACGCCCACGCCGATGCACCCGCCAT
CCAGCCTGTCCTTTGGACCACACCACCCCTCCAGCATGGTCACCGCCATGGGTTACCCAACTTTCTTGTA
CAAAGTTGGCATTATAAGAAAGCATTGCTTATCAATTTGTTGCAACGAACAGGTCACTATCAGTCAAAAT
AAAATCATTATTTGCCATCCAGCTGATATCCCCTATAGTGAGTCGTATTACATGGTCATAGCTGTTTCCT
GGCAGCTCTGGCCCGTGTCTCAAAATCTCTGATGTTACATTGCACAAGATAAAAATATATCATCATGCCT
CCTCTAGACCAGCCAGGACAGAAATGCCTCGACTTCGCTGCTACCCAAGGTTGCCGGGTGACGCACACCG
TGGAAACGGATGAAGGCACGAACCCAGTGGACATAAGCCTGTTCGGTTCGTAAGCTGTAATGCAAGTAGC
GTATGCGCTCACGCAACTGGTCCAGAACCTTGACCGAACGCAGCGGTGGTAACGGCGCAGTGGCGGTTTT
CATGGCTTGTTATGACTGTTTTTTTGGGGTACAGTCTATGCCTCGGGCATCCAAGCAGCAAGCGCGTTAC
GCCGTGGGTCGATGTTTGATGTTATGGAGCAGCAACGATGTTACGCAGCAGGGCAGTCGCCCTAAAACAA
AGTTAAACATTATGAGGGAAGCGGTGATCGCCGAAGTATCGACTCAACTATCAGAGGTAGTTGGCGTCAT
CGAGCGCCATCTCGAACCGACGTTGCTGGCCGTACATTTGTACGGCTCCGCAGTGGATGGCGGCCTGAAG
CCACACAGTGATATTGATTTGCTGGTTACGGTGACCGTAAGGCTTGATGAAACAACGCGGCGAGCTTTGA
TCAACGACCTTTTGGAAACTTCGGCTTCCCCTGGAGAGAGCGAGATTCTCCGCGCTGTAGAAGTCACCAT
TGTTGTGCACGACGACATCATTCCGTGGCGTTATCCAGCTAAGCGCGAACTGCAATTTGGAGAATGGCAG
CGCAATGACATTCTTGCAGGTATCTTCGAGCCAGCCACGATCGACATTGATCTGGCTATCTTGCTGACAA
AAGCAAGAGAACATAGCGTTGCCTTGGTAGGTCCAGCGGCGGAGGAACTCTTTGATCCGGTTCCTGAACA
GGATCTATTTGAGGCGCTAAATGAAACCTTAACGCTATGGAACTCGCCGCCCGACTGGGCTGGCGATGAG
CGAAATGTAGTGCTTACGTTGTCCCGCATTTGGTACAGCGCAGTAACCGGCAAAATCGCGCCGAAGGATG
TCGCTGCCGACTGGGCAATGGAGCGCCTGCCGGCCCAGTATCAGCCCGTCATACTTGAAGCTAGACAGGC
TTATCTTGGACAAGAAGAAGATCGCTTGGCCTCGCGCGCAGATCAGTTGGAAGAATTTGTCCACTACGTG
AAAGGCGAGATCACCAAGGTAGTCGGCAAATAACCCTCGAGCCACCCATGACCAAAATCCCTTAACGTGA
GTTACGCGTCGTTCCACTGAGCGTCAGACCCCGTAGAAAAGATCAAAGGATCTTCTTGAGATCCTTTTTT
TCTGCGCGTAATCTGCTGCTTGCAAACAAAAAAACCACCGCTACCAGCGGTGGTTTGTTTGCCGGATCAA
GAGCTACCAACTCTTTTTCCGAAGGTAACTGGCTTCAGCAGAGCGCAGATACCAAATACTGTTCTTCTAG
TGTAGCCGTAGTTAGGCCACCACTTCAAGAACTCTGTAGCACCGCCTACATACCTCGCTCTGCTAATCCT
GTTACCAGTGGCTGCTGCCAGTGGCGATAAGTCGTGTCTTACCGGGTTGGACTCAAGACGATAGTTACCG
GATAAGGCGCAGCGGTCGGGCTGAACGGGGGGTTCGTGCACACAGCCCAGCTTGGAGCGAACGACCTACA
CCGAACTGAGATACCTACAGCGTGAGCTATGAGAAAGCGCCACGCTTCCCGAAGGGAGAAAGGCGGACAG
GTATCCGGTAAGCGGCAGGGTCGGAACAGGAGAGCGCACGAGGGAGCTTCCAGGGGGAAACGCCTGGTAT
CTTTATAGTCCTGTCGGGTTTCGCCACCTCTGACTTGAGCGTCGATTTTTGTGATGCTCGTCAGGGGGGC
GGAGCCTATGGAAAAACGCCAGCAACGCGGCCTTTTTACGGTTCCTGGCCTTTTGCTGGCCTTTTGCTCA
CATGTTCTTTCCTGCGTTATCCCCTGATTCTGTGGATAACCGTATTACCGCCTTTGAGTGAGCTGATACC
GCTCGCCGCAGCCGAACGACCGAGCGCAGCGAGTCAGTGAGCGAGGAAGCGGAAGAGCGCCCAATACGCA
AACCGCCTCTCCCCGCGCGTTGGCCGATTCATTAATGCAGCTGGCACGACAGGTTTCCCGACTGGAAAGC
GGGCAGTGAGCGCAACGCAATTAATACGCGTACCGCTAGCCAGGAAGAGTTTGTAGAAACGCAAAAAGGC
CATCCGTCAGGATGGCCTTCTGCTTAGTTTGATGCCTGGCAGTTTATGGCGGGCGTCCTGCCCGCCACCC
TCCGGGCCGTTGCTTCACAACGTTCAAATCCGCTCCCGGCGGATTTGTCCTACTCAGGAGAGCGTTCACC
GACAAACAACAGATAAAACGAAAGGCCCAGTCTTCCGACTGAGCCTTTCGTTTTATTTGATGCCT
Features (pLannotate 1.2.2; 12 found; start..end, strand, type, name):
     38..74      -  CDS            lacZα (fragment): LacZα fragment of β-galactosidase; lacZ fragment
     91..186     +  protein_bind   attL3: mutant version of attL; recombination site for the Gateway® LR reaction LR Clonase™
    192..1523    +  CDS            GATA3: GATA3_HUMAN - Experimental evidence at protein level: Swiss-Prot protein existence level 1. Transcriptional activator which binds to the enhancer of the T-cell receptor alpha and delta genes. Binds to the consensus sequence 5'-AGATAG-3'. Required for the T-helper 2 (Th2) differentiation process following immune and inflammatory responses. From Homo sapiens (Human).
   1525..1624    -  protein_bind   attL2: mutant version of attL; recombination site for the Gateway® LR reaction LR Clonase™
   1642..1660    -  promoter       T7 promoter: promoter for bacteriophage T7 RNA polymerase
   1850..1873    +  promoter       Pc promoter (fragment): intI1 (promoter lies within the coding sequence); class 1 integron promoter
   2049..2105    +  CDS            GmR (fragment): gentamycin acetyltransferase; aacC1; confers resistance to gentamycin
   2112..2903    +  CDS            SmR: aminoglycoside adenylyltransferase (Murphy, 1985); aadA; confers resistance to spectinomycin and streptomycin
   2996..3584    +  rep_origin     ori: high-copy-number ColE1/pMB1/pBR322/pUC origin of replication
   3767..3859    +  CDS            lacI (fragment): lac repressor; lacI; The lac repressor binds to the lac operator to inhibit transcription in E. coli. This inhibition can be relieved by adding lactose or isopropyl-β-D-thiogalactopyranoside (IPTG).
   3914..3941    -  terminator     rrnB T2 terminator: transcription terminator T2 from the E. coli rrnB gene
   4073..4116    +  terminator     rrnB T1 terminator: Escherichia coli rrnB; transcription terminator T1 from the E. coli rrnB gene
