[The description below was written by a language model from this plasmid's Addgene catalogue record and pLannotate feature annotations shown in this document.]
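Description:
pDONR223_GATA3_p.S140F is a Gateway entry clone built on the Invitrogen pDONR223 backbone, carrying a mutant human GATA3 open reading frame as part of the Target Accelerator Plasmid Collection of cancer-associated variants. It is a small (about 4.1 kb) bacterial plasmid maintained at high copy number in E. coli through a ColE1/pUC-type origin. Selection is with spectinomycin via the aadA (SmR) aminoglycoside adenylyltransferase gene, which sits downstream of a class 1 integron Pc promoter fragment and a remnant of a gentamicin resistance gene. Short lacZα and lacI fragments, a T7 promoter outside the recombination cassette, and rrnB T1 and T2 terminators are backbone remnants; the terminators help insulate the cloning region from read-through transcription.

The insert encodes GATA3, a zinc-finger transcriptional activator that recognises GATA-type motifs and is required for T-helper 2 cell differentiation. The catalogue lists two amino-acid changes, S140F (the variant for which the clone is named) and V3A. The coding sequence is flanked by two attL recombination sites, annotated by the automated tool as attL3 and attL2, which allow an LR Clonase reaction to transfer the ORF into any compatible destination vector. The plasmid has no promoter driving the insert, so it is a shuttle and archival clone, not an expression construct. The ORF is in the "open" configuration, with no stop codon immediately following it, so it can be fused in frame to C-terminal tags supplied by a destination vector. The associated study used such clones to test rare cancer alleles systematically for oncogenic function.
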