Addgene plasmid #81611: pDONR223_GATA3_p.S140F
Purpose: Gateway Donor vector containing GATA3 ,part of the Target Accelerator Plasmid Collection.
Depositing lab: Jesse Boehm & William Hahn & David Root. Depositing organization: Broad Institute. Publication: Systematic Functional Interrogation of Rare Cancer Variants Identifies Oncogenic Alleles. Kim E, Ilic N, Shrestha Y, Zou L, Kamburov A, Zhu C, Yang X, Lubonja R, Tran N, Nguyen C, Lawrence MS, Piccioni F, Bagul M, Doench JG, Chouinard CR, Wu X, Hogstrom L, Natoli T, Tamayo P, Horn H, Corsello SM, Lage K, Root DE, Subramanian A, Golub TR, Getz G, Boehm JS, Hahn WC. Cancer Discov. 2016 Jul;6(7):714-26. doi: 10.1158/2159-8290.CD-16-0160. Epub 2016 May 4. PubMed 27147599.
Backbone
  Vector backbone: pDONR223
  Backbone manufacturer: Invitrogen
  Backbone size w/o insert (bp): 2790
  Vector type: Gateway Entry vector
Growth in bacteria
  Bacterial resistance: Spectinomycin, 50 μg/mL
  Growth temperature: 37°C
  Growth strain: DH5alpha
  Copy number: High Copy
Gene/Insert
  Gene/Insert name: GATA3
  Species: H. sapiens (human)
  Mutation: V3A; S140F
  GenBank ID: NM_001002295.1
  Entrez Gene: GATA3 (a.k.a. HDR, HDRS)
  Promoter: None
  Cloning method: Gateway Cloning
  Sequencing primers: 5′ M13pUC-fwd; 3′ M13-Rev
Terms and licenses: Academic/Nonprofit Terms; Industry Terms: Not Available to Industry
Depositor comments: Open state: NO stop codon immediately follows insert
How to cite: pDONR223_GATA3_p.S140F was a gift from Jesse Boehm & William Hahn & David Root (Addgene plasmid # 81611 ; http://n2t.net/addgene:81611 ; RRID:Addgene_81611)
