>Addgene plasmid #81611 | pDONR223_GATA3_p.S140F | depositor partial sequence | sequence record 154930 | Insert sequence
ATGGAGGCGACGGCGGACCAGCCGCGCTGGGTGAGCCACCACCACCCCGCCGTGCTCAACGGGCAGCACC
CGGACACGCACCACCCGGGCCTCAGCCACTCCTACATGGACGCGGCGCAGTACCCGCTGCCGGAGGAGGT
GGATGTGCTTTTTAACATCGACGGTCAAGGCAACCACGTCCCGCCCTACTACGGAAACTCGGTCAGGGCC
ACGGTGCAGAGGTACCCTCCGACCCACCACGGGAGCCAGGTGTGCCGCCCGCCTCTGCTTCATGGATCCC
TACCCTGGCTGGACGGCGGCAAAGCCCTGGGCAGCCACCACACCGCCTCCCCCTGGAATCTCAGCCCCTT
CTCCAAGACGTCCATCCACCACGGCTCCCCGGGGCCCCTCTCCGTCTACCCCCCGGCCTCGTCCTCCTTC
TTGTCGGGGGGCCACGCCAGCCCGCACCTCTTCACCTTCCCGCCCACCCCGCCGAAGGACGTCTCCCCGG
ACCCATCGCTGTCCACCCCAGGCTCGGCCGGCTCGGCCCGGCAGGACGAGAAAGAGTGCCTCAAGTACCA
GGTGCCCCTGCCCGACAGCATGAAGCTGGAGTCGTCCCACTCCCGTGGCAGCATGACCGCCCTGGGTGGA
GCCTCCTCGTCGACCCACCACCCCATCACCACCTACCCGCCCTACGTGCCCGAGTACAGCTCCGGACTCT
TCCCCCCCAGCAGCCTGCTGGGCGGCTCCCCCACCGGCTTCGGATGCAAGTCCAGGCCCAAGGCCCGGTC
CAGCACAGAAGGCAGGGAGTGTGTGAACTGTGGGGCAACCTCGACCCCACTGTGGCGGCGAGATGGCACG
GGACACTACCTGTGCAACGCCTGCGGGCTCTATCACAAAATGAACGGACAGAACCGGCCCCTCATTAAGC
CCAAGCGAAGGCTGTCTGCAGCCAGGAGAGCAGGGACGTCCTGTGCGAACTGTCAGACCACCACAACCAC
ACTCTGGAGGAGGAATGCCAATGGGGACCCTGTCTGCAATGCCTGTGGGCTCTACTACAAGCTTCACAAT
ATTAACAGACCCCTGACTATGAAGAAGGAAGGCATCCAGACCAGAAACCGAAAAATGTCTAGCAAATCCA
AAAAGTGCAAAAAAGTGCATGACTCACTGGAGGACTTCCCCAAGAACAGCTCGTTTAACCCGGCCGCCCT
CTCCAGACACATGTCCTCCCTGAGCCACATCTCGCCCTTCAGCCACTCCAGCCACATGCTGACCACGCCC
ACGCCGATGCACCCGCCATCCAGCCTGTCCTTTGGACCACACCACCCCTCCAGCATGGTCACCGCCATGG
GT
